Addgene plasmid #64618: FLAG-Mkk7-JNK2 fusion-pcw107
Purpose: Mkk7-JNK2 fusion - barcoded activating construct of JNK pathway
Depositing lab: David Sabatini & Kris Wood. Depositing organization: Whitehead Institute for Biomedical Research. Publication: Systematic identification of signaling pathways with potential to confer anticancer drug resistance. Martz CA, Ottina KA, Singleton KR, Jasper JS, Wardell SE, Peraza-Penton A, Anderson GR, Winter PS, Wang T, Alley HM, Kwong LN, Cooper ZA, Tetzlaff M, Chen PL, Rathmell JC, Flaherty KT, Wargo JA, McDonnell DP, Sabatini DM, Wood KC. Sci Signal. 2014 Dec 23;7(357):ra121. doi: 10.1126/scisignal.aaa1877. PubMed 25538079.
Backbone
  Vector backbone: pcw107 (V5)
  Backbone manufacturer: John Doench/Kathleen Ottina
  Backbone size w/o insert (bp): 9240
  Vector type: Lentiviral
  Selectable markers: Puromycin
Growth in bacteria
  Bacterial resistance: Ampicillin, 100 μg/mL
  Growth temperature: 37°C
  Growth strain: DH5alpha
  Copy number: Unknown
Gene/Insert
  Gene/Insert name: Map2k7 linker MAPK9 (alt name: NM_011944.3 linker NM_002752.4)
  Insert size (bp): 2386
  Mutation: mouse-human fusion
  Promoter: PGK
  Tag / fusion protein: FLAG (N terminal on insert)
  Cloning method: Gateway Cloning
  Sequencing primers: 5′ hPGK-F; 3′ WPRE-R
Resource information
  A portion of this plasmid was derived from a plasmid made by: Roger Davis (Addgene plasmid # 19727)
Terms and licenses: Academic/Nonprofit Terms; Industry Terms: Not Available to Industry
Depositor comments: GGCG (N-term barcode, 17 nt upstream of CDS start). Working name: CTK-F2-STOP
How to cite: FLAG-Mkk7-JNK2 fusion-pcw107 was a gift from David Sabatini & Kris Wood (Addgene plasmid # 64618 ; http://n2t.net/addgene:64618 ; RRID:Addgene_64618)
