[The description below was written by a language model from this plasmid's Addgene catalogue record.]
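Description:
FLAG-Mkk7-JNK2 fusion-pcw107 is a lentiviral expression plasmid built on the pcw107 (V5) backbone, which is about 9.2 kb without the insert. It is propagated in E. coli under ampicillin selection, and transduced mammalian cells are selected with puromycin. The record does not state the copy number and includes no feature table, so the replication origin, the LTRs, the packaging elements and the promoter driving the puromycin marker cannot be described from it. A WPRE-based 3′ sequencing primer indicates that a woodchuck post-transcriptional regulatory element lies downstream of the insert; this element generally enhances transcript expression in lentiviral vectors.

The payload is a roughly 2.4 kb open reading frame introduced by Gateway cloning and expressed from the PGK promoter. It encodes mouse Map2k7 (MKK7) joined through a linker to human MAPK9 (JNK2), with a FLAG epitope at the N terminus for detection. Tethering the upstream MAP kinase kinase to its substrate kinase is a way of producing a constitutively active JNK module, which fits the stated purpose of activating the JNK pathway. The working name includes "STOP", suggesting the insert ends in a stop codon so that the backbone's V5 tag is not fused, but the record does not confirm this. A short nucleotide barcode sits just upstream of the coding sequence, allowing this construct to be identified among others in a mixed population. Part of the plasmid was derived from an earlier deposited construct. It belongs to a collection of barcoded pathway-activating constructs used to identify signaling pathways that can confer resistance to anticancer drugs.
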