>Addgene plasmid #64618 | FLAG-Mkk7-JNK2 fusion-pcw107 | depositor partial sequence | sequence record 108687 | Depositor Insert Sequence
ATGGACTACAAAGACGATGATGACAAAATGGCGGCGTCCTCCCTGGAGCAGAAGCTGTCCCGCCTGGAAG
CCAAGCTGAAGCAGGAGAACCGTGAGGCCCGCAGGAGGATCGACCTCAACTTGGATATCAGCCCACAGCG
GCCCAGGCCCACCCTGCAACTCCCACTGGCCAACGATGGGGGCAGCCGCTCACCATCCTCAGAGAGCTCC
CCACAGCACCCTACACCCCCCACCCGGCCCCGCCACATGCTGGGGCTCCCATCAACCTTGTTCACACCGC
GCAGTATGGAGAGCATCGAGATTGACCAGAAGCTGCAGGAGATCATGAAGCAGACAGGGTACCTGACTAT
CGGGGGCCAGCGTTATCAGGCAGAAATCAATGACTTGGAGAACTTGGGTGAGATGGGCAGTGGTACCTGT
GGTCAGGTGTGGAAGATGCGGTTCCGGAAGACAGGCCACATCATTGCTGTTAAGCAAATGCGGCGCTCTG
GGAACAAGGAAGAGAATAAGCGCATTTTGATGGACCTGGATGTAGTACTCAAGAGCCATGACTGCCCTTA
CATCGTTCAGTGCTTTGGCACCTTCATCACCAACACAGACGTCTTTATTGCCATGGAGCTCATGGGCACA
TGTGCAGAGAAGCTGAAGAAACGAATGCAGGGCCCCATTCCAGAGCGAATCCTGGGCAAGATGACTGTGG
CGATTGTGAAAGCACTGTACTATCTGAAGGAGAAGCATGGCGTCATCCATCGCGATGTCAAACCCTCCAA
CATCCTGCTAGATGAGCGGGGCCAGATCAAGCTCTGTGACTTTGGCATCAGTGGCCGCCTTGTTGACTCC
AAAGCCAAAACACGGAGTGCTGGCTGTGCTGCCTATATGGCTCCCGAGCGCATCGACCCTCCAGATCCCA
CCAAGCCTGACTATGACATCCGAGCTGATGTGTGGAGCCTGGGCATCTCACTGGTGGAGCTGGCAACAGG
ACAGTTCCCCTATAAGAACTGCAAGACGGACTTTGAGGTCCTCACCAAAGTCCTACAGGAAGAGCCCCCA
CTCCTGCCTGGTCACATGGGCTTCTCAGGGGACTTCCAGTCATTTGTCAAAGACTGCCTTACTAAAGATC
ACAGGAAGAGACCAAAGTATAATAAGCTACTTGAACACAGCTTCATCAAGCACTATGAGATACTCGAGGT
GGATGTCGCGTCCTGGTTTAAGGATGTCATGGCGAAGACCGAGTCCCCAAGGACTAGTGGAGTCCTGAGT
CAGCACCATCTGCCCTTCTTCAGTGGGAGTCTGGAGGAGTCTCCCACTTCCCCACCTTCTCCCAAGTCCT
TCCCTCTGTCACCAGCCATCCCTCACGAAATTCTGAGCCGTCGTCCGAGTTACCGTAAAGGATCCATGAG
CGACAGTAAATGTGACAGTCAGTTTTATAGTGTGCAAGTGGCAGACTCAACCTTCACTGTCCTAAAACGT
TACCAGCAGCTGAAACCAATTGGCTCTGGGGCCCAAGGGATTGTTTGTGCTGCATTTGATACAGTTCTTG
GGATAAATGTTGCAGTCAAGAAACTAAGCCGTCCTTTTCAGAACCAAACTCATGCAAAGAGAGCTTATCG
TGAACTTGTCCTCTTAAAATGTGTCAATCATAAAAATATAATTAGTTTGTTAAATGTGTTTACACCACAA
AAAACTCTAGAAGAATTTCAAGATGTGTATTTGGTTATGGAATTAATGGATGCTAACTTATGTCAGGTTA
TTCACATGGAGCTGGATCATGAAAGAATGTCCTACCTTCTTTACCAGATGCTTTGTGGTATTAAACATCT
GCATTCAGCTGGTATAATTCATAGAGATTTGAAGCCTAGCAACATTGTTGTGAAATCAGACTGCACCCTG
AAGATCCTTGACTTTGGCCTGGCCCGGACAGCGTGCACTAACTTCATGATGACCCCTTACGTGGTGACAC
GGTACTACCGGGCGCCCGAAGTCATCCTGGGTATGGGCTACAAAGAGAACGTTGATATCTGGTCAGTGGG
TTGCATCATGGGAGAGCTGGTGAAAGGTTGTGTGATATTCCAAGGCACTGACCATATTGATCAGTGGAAT
AAAGTTATTGAGCAGCTGGGAACACCATCAGCAGAGTTCATGAAGAAACTTCAGCCAACTGTGAGGAATT
ATGTCGAAAACAGACCAAAGTATCCTGGAATCAAATTTGAAGAACTCTTTCCAGATTGGATATTCCCATC
AGAATCTGAGCGAGACAAAATAAAAACAAGTCAAGCCAGAGATCTGTTATCAAAAATGTTAGTGATTGAT
CCTGACAAGCGGATCTCTGTAGACGAAGCTCTGCGTCACCCATACATCACTGTTTGGTATGACCCCGCCG
AAGCAG
