>Addgene plasmid #64618 | FLAG-Mkk7-JNK2 fusion-pcw107 | addgene partial sequence | sequence record 129992 | WPRE-R 5'-CATAGCGTAAAAGGAGCAACA-3'
CGAGGAGAGGGTTAGGGATAGGCTTACCACCGGTAACCACTTTTGTACAAGAAAGTTGGCAATCATCGAC
AGCCTTCAAGGGGTCCCGTCGAGGCATCAAGACTGCTGTCTGTGTCTGAGGCCAGCGTCTGCTCAGTGGA
CATGGATGAAATGTCATTGATCGATGAAGACTGAGAAGGAGTGGCGTTGCTACTTACTGCTGCANNTGAA
GGCTGATCTTTTACAACACCATTCTTGCTTCTTTCTTCCCAATCCATGACTTCTTTGTAAATTAGCTCTT
TCCATTCTTCAATTGCATGTTCTCTTTCTTCCAACTGGGCATCATAAATTTGAGGTGGNGGGGCTTCTGC
TTCGGCGGGGTCATACCAAACAGTGATGTATGGGTGACGCAGAGCTTCGTCTACAGAGATCCGCTTGTCA
GGATCAATCACTAACATTTTTGATAACAGATCTCTGGCTTGACTTGTTTTTATTTTGTCTCGCTCAGATT
CTGATGGGAATATCCAATCTGGAAAGAGTTCTTCAAATTTGATTCCAGGATACTTTGGTCTGTTTTCGAC
ATAATTCCTCACAGTTGGCTGAAGTTTCTTCATGAACTCTGCTGATGGTGTTCCCAGCTGCTCAATAACT
TTATTCCACTGATCAATATGGTCAGTGCCTTGGAATATCACACAACCTTTCACCAGCTCTCCCATGATGC
AACCCACTGACCAGATATCAACGTTCTCTTTGTAGCCCATACCCAGGATGACTTCGGGCGCCCGGTAGTA
CCGTGTCACCACGTAAGGGGTCATCATGAAGTTAGTGCACGCTGTCCGGGCCAGGCCAAAGTCAAGGATC
TTCAGGGTGCA
