>Addgene plasmid #64618 | FLAG-Mkk7-JNK2 fusion-pcw107 | addgene partial sequence | sequence record 133260 | hPGK-F 5'-GTGTTCCGCATTCTGCAAG-3'
GGCTCCTCGTTGACCGAATCACCGACCTCTCTCCCCAGGGGCTAGCATCGATGGATCAACAAGTTTGTAC
AAAAAAGTTGGCGGCGGCGGCGGCGGCACCATGGACTACAAAGACGATGATGACAAAATGGCGGCGTCCT
CCCTGGAGCAGAAGCTGTCCCGCCTGGAAGCCAAGCTGAAGCAGGAGAACCGTGAGGCCCGCAGGAGGAT
CGACCTCAACTTGGATATCAGCCCACAGCGGCCCAGGCCCACCCTGCAACTCCCACTGGCCAACGATGGG
GGCAGCCGCTCACCATCCTCAGAGAGCTCCCCACAGCACCCTACACCCCCCACCCGGCCCCGCCACATGC
TGGGGCTCCCATCAACCTTGTTCACACCGCGCAGTATGGAGAGCATCGAGATTGACCAGAAGCTGCAGGA
GATCATGAAGCAGACAGGGTACCTGACTATCGGGGGCCAGCGTTATCAGGCAGAAATCAATGACTTGGAG
AACTTGGGTGAGATGGGCAGTGGTACCTGTGGTCAGGTGTGGAAGATGCGGTTCCGGAAGACAGGCCACA
TCATTGCTGTTAAGCAAATGCGGCGCTCTGGGAACAAGGAAGAGAATAAGCGCATTTTGATGGACCTGGA
TGTAGTACTCAAGAGCCATGACTGCCCTTACATCGTTCAGTGCTTTGGCACCTTCATCACCAACACAGAC
GTCTTTATTGCCATGGAGCTCATGGGCACATGTGCAGAGAAGCTGAAGAAACGAATGCAGGGCCCCATTC
CAGAGCGAATCCTGGGCAAGATGACTGTGGCGATTGTGAAAGCACTGTACTATCTGAAGGAGAAGCATGG
CGTCATCCATCGCGATGTCAAACCCTCCAACATCCTGCTAGATGAGCGGGGCCAGATCAAGCTCTGTGAC
TTTGGCATCAGTGGCCGCCTTGTTGACTCCAAAGCCAAAACACGGAGTGCTGGCTGTGCTGCCTATATGG
CTCCCGAGCGCATCGACCCTCCAGATCCCACCAAGCCTGACTATGACATCCGAGCTGATGTGTGGAGCCT
GGGCATCTCA
